>Addgene plasmid #24200 | BcatMut-Tyr432 | addgene partial sequence | sequence record 29935 | 24200 with hBetaCat-R (TTCTGCAGCTTCCTTGTCCT)
CTACTCTTTGGATGTTTTCAATGGGAGAATAAAGCAGCTGCACAAACAATGGAATGGTATTTAGTCCTCT
GATAACAATTCGGTTGTGAACATCCCGAGCTAGGATGTGAAGGGCTCCGGTACAACCTTCAACTATTTCT
TCCATGCGGACCCCCTCCACAAATTGCTGCTGTGTCCCACCCATGGACGTACGGCGCTGGGTATCCTGAT
GTGCACGAACAAGCAACTGAACTAGTCGTGGAATGGCACCCTGCTCACGCAAAGGTGCATGATTTGCGGG
ACAAAGGGCAAGATTTCGAATCAATCCAACAGTAGCCTTTATCAGAGGCCAGTGGGATGGTGGGTGTAAG
AGCTTAACCACAACTGGTAGTCCATAGTGAAGGCGAACTGCATTCTGGGCCATCTCTGCTTCTTGGTGTC
GGCTGGTCAGATGACGAAGAGCACAGATGGCAGGCTCAGTGATGTCTTCCCTGTCACCAGCCCGAAGGAC
AGTACGCACAAGAGCCTCTATACCACCCACTTGGCAGACCATCATCTTGTTCTTGAAATTATTGCAAGTG
