[The description below was written by a language model from this plasmid's Addgene catalogue record.]
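Description:
BcatMut-Tyr432 is a mammalian expression plasmid carrying human beta-catenin (CTNNB1) with a single tyrosine-to-phenylalanine substitution at residue 432 (Y432F). The insert of about 3 kb was placed by restriction-enzyme cloning into pcDNA3-2AB, a pcDNA3-derived backbone of about 5.4 kb. The plasmid is maintained at high copy number in E. coli under ampicillin selection. The record does not explicitly list the promoter or other regulatory elements, and no feature table is provided. However, the listed sequencing primers (CMV-F and T7 upstream, SP6 downstream) fit the usual pcDNA3 layout, in which a CMV immediate-early promoter drives expression in mammalian cells and flanking T7 and SP6 phage promoters read into the cloning site. The record does not say what the "2AB" modification of the backbone is, whether the protein carries an epitope tag, or whether a mammalian selection marker is present.

Replacing tyrosine with phenylalanine removes the hydroxyl group that accepts phosphate while largely preserving the shape of the side chain, so this type of mutant is a standard way to make a non-phosphorylatable version of a specific tyrosine. The name suggests the plasmid may be one of a set of beta-catenin tyrosine point mutants, though the record does not confirm this. Beta-catenin functions both in cadherin-based cell adhesion and as a transcriptional co-activator in Wnt signalling. A plausible use is therefore transient or stable expression in mammalian cells to compare the Y432F protein with wild-type beta-catenin, but the record does not state a specific experimental purpose.
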