Addgene plasmid #24200: BcatMut-Tyr432
Depositing lab: David Rimm. Depositing organization: Yale University.
Backbone
  Vector backbone: pcDNA3-2AB
  Backbone size w/o insert (bp): 5400
  Vector type: Mammalian Expression
Growth in bacteria
  Bacterial resistance: Ampicillin, 100 μg/mL
  Growth temperature: 37°C
  Growth strain: DH5alpha
  Copy number: High Copy
Gene/Insert
  Gene/Insert name: beta-catenin
  Species: H. sapiens (human)
  Insert size (bp): 3000
  Mutation: Y432F
  Entrez Gene: CTNNB1 (a.k.a. CTNNB, EVR7, MRD19, NEDSDV, armadillo)
  Cloning method: Restriction Enzyme
  Sequencing primers: 5′ CMV-F, T7; 3′ SP6
Terms and licenses: Academic/Nonprofit Terms; Industry Terms: Not Available to Industry
Depositor comments: Rimm Lab Plasmid #295
How to cite: BcatMut-Tyr432 was a gift from David Rimm (Addgene plasmid # 24200 ; http://n2t.net/addgene:24200 ; RRID:Addgene_24200)
